Addgene plasmid #65609: PAS535 (TJF078)
Purpose: pETDuet-1 Containing FadD Y9H-His
Depositing lab: Pamela Silver. Depositing organization: Harvard Medical School. Publication: Enhancement of E. coli acyl-CoA synthetase FadD activity on medium chain fatty acids. Ford TJ, Way JC. PeerJ. 2015 Jun 30;3:e1040. doi: 10.7717/peerj.1040. eCollection 2015. PubMed 26157619.
Backbone
  Vector backbone: pETDuet-1
  Backbone manufacturer: Novagen
  Backbone size w/o insert (bp): 5420
  Total vector size (bp): 7081
  Vector type: Bacterial Expression
Growth in bacteria
  Bacterial resistance: Ampicillin, 100 μg/mL
  Growth temperature: 37°C
  Growth strain: Mach1
  Copy number: High Copy
Gene/Insert
  Gene/Insert name: FadD
  Species: E. coli
  Insert size (bp): 1721
  Mutation: Y9H
  Promoter: T7 lacO
  Tag / fusion protein: 6x His (C terminal on insert)
  Cloning method: Restriction Enzyme; 5′ cloning site NcoI (unknown if destroyed); 3′ cloning site HindIII (unknown if destroyed)
  Sequencing primers: 5′ ctcgatcccgcgaaattaatacg; 3′ CTTAAGCATTATGCGGCCGCAAG
Terms and licenses: Academic/Nonprofit Terms; Industry Terms: Not Available to Industry
How to cite: PAS535 (TJF078) was a gift from Pamela Silver (Addgene plasmid # 65609 ; http://n2t.net/addgene:65609 ; RRID:Addgene_65609)
