[The description below was written by a language model from this plasmid's Addgene catalogue record.]
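Description:
PAS535 (TJF078) is a bacterial expression plasmid built on the Novagen pETDuet-1 backbone, a vector designed for T7-driven protein production in E. coli. The complete construct is about 7.1 kb, of which the backbone accounts for roughly 5.4 kb. It is selected with ampicillin and is recorded as high copy, with propagation in a cloning strain (Mach1). Because the promoter depends on T7 RNA polymerase, protein production would normally require a host that supplies that polymerase, although the record does not name an expression strain. No feature table is provided, so other backbone elements such as the origin of replication and the lac repressor gene are not individually documented here.

The insert is the E. coli fadD gene (about 1.7 kb), which encodes the acyl-CoA synthetase that activates free fatty acids to their CoA thioesters. This version carries a Y9H point substitution and a C-terminal 6x His tag, which allows purification by immobilised metal affinity chromatography and detection with anti-His reagents. The gene was inserted by restriction cloning between NcoI and HindIII, sites consistent with the first of the two pETDuet-1 multiple cloning sites. Expression is controlled by a T7 promoter with a lac operator, so transcription is repressed by LacI until an inducer is added. The second expression cassette of the Duet vector is not reported to carry any insert.

The associated work concerns enhancing FadD activity on medium-chain fatty acids, so this plasmid presumably serves to express and purify the Y9H variant for comparison with wild-type FadD and other mutants.
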