>Addgene plasmid #65609 | PAS535 (TJF078) | depositor partial sequence | sequence record 111407 | FadD Y9H gene insert
TTGAAGAAGGTTTGGCTTAACCGTCATCCCGCGGACGTTCCGACGGAGATCAACCCTGACCGTTATCAAT
CTCTGGTAGATATGTTTGAGCAGTCGGTCGCGCGCTACGCCGATCAACCTGCGTTTGTGAATATGGGGGA
GGTAATGACCTTCCGCAAGCTGGAAGAACGCAGTCGCGCGTTTGCCGCTTATTTGCAACAAGGGTTGGGG
CTGAAGAAAGGCGATCGCGTTGCGTTGATGATGCCTAATTTATTGCAATATCCGGTGGCGCTGTTTGGCA
TTTTGCGTGCCGGGATGATCGTCGTAAACGTTAACCCGTTGTATACCCCGCGTGAGCTAGAGCATCAGCT
TAACGATAGCGGCGCATCGGCGATTGTTATCGTGTCTAACTTTGCTCACACACTGGAAAAAGTGGTTGAT
AAAACCGCCGTTCAGCACGTAATTCTGACCCGTATGGGCGATCAGCTATCTACGGCAAAAGGCACGGTAG
TCAATTTCGTTGTTAAATACATCAAGCGTTTGGTGCCGAAATACCATCTGCCAGATGCCATTTCATTTCG
TAGCGCACTGCATAACGGCTACCGGATGCAGTACGTCAAACCCGAACTGGTGCCGGAAGATTTAGCTTTT
CTGCAATACACCGGCGGCACCACTGGTGTGGCGAAAGGCGCGATGCTGACTCACCGCAATATGCTGGCGA
ACCTGGAACAGGTTAACGCGACCTATGGTCCGCTGTTGCATCCGGGCAAAGAGCTGGTGGTGACGGCGCT
GCCGCTGTATCACATTTTTGCCCTGACCATTAACTGCCTGCTGTTTATCGAACTGGGTGGGCAGAACCTG
CTTATCACTAACCCGCGCGATATTCCAGGGTTGGTAAAAGAGTTAGCGAAATATCCGTTTACCGCTATCA
CGGGCGTTAACACCTTGTTCAATGCGTTGCTGAACAATAAAGAGTTCCAGCAGCTGGATTTCTCCAGTCT
GCATCTTTCCGCAGGCGGAGGGATGCCAGTGCAGCAAGTGGTGGCAGAGCGTTGGGTGAAACTGACAGGA
CAGTATCTGCTGGAAGGCTATGGCCTTACCGAGTGTGCGCCGCTGGTCAGCGTTAACCCATATGATATTG
ATTATCATAGTGGAAGCATCGGTTTGCCGGTGCCGTCGACGGAAGCCAAACTGGTGGATGATGATGATAA
TGAAGTACCACCGGGTCAACCGGGTGAGCTTTGTGTCAAAGGGCCGCAGGTGATGCTGGGTTACTGGCAG
CGTCCGGATGCTACAGATGAGATCATCAAAAATGGCTGGTTACACACCGGCGACATCGCGGTGATGGATG
AAGAAGGATTCCTGCGCATTGTCGATCGTAAAAAAGACATGATTCTGGTTTCCGGTTTTAACGTCTATCC
CAACGAGATTGAAGATGTCGTCATGCAGCATCCCGGCGTACAGGAAGTCGCGGCTGTTGGCGTACCTTCC
GGCTCCAGTGGTGAAGCGGTGAAAATCTTCGTAGTGAAAAAAGATCCATCGCTTACCGAAGAGTCACTGG
TGACCTTTTGCCGCCGTCAGCTCACGGGCTACAAAGTACCGAAGCTGGTGGAGTTTCGTGATGAGTTACC
GAAATCTAACGTCGGAAAAATTTTGCGACGAGAATTACGTGACGAAGCGCGCGGCAAAGTGGACAATAAA
GCCGGTTCTTCTCATCACCATCATCATCACTGAATGAATGA
