>Addgene plasmid #65609 | PAS535 (TJF078) | addgene partial sequence | sequence record 114914 | pBRrevBam 5'-GGTGATGTCGGCGATATAGG-3'
CCGGCCACGATGCGTCCGGCGTAGAGGATCGAGATCGATCTCGATCCCGCGAAATTAATACGACTCACTA
TAGGGGAATTGTGAGCGGATAACAATTCCCCTCTAGAAATAATTTTGTTTAACTTTAAGAAGGAGATATA
CCATGGCATTGAAGAAGGTTTGGCTTAACCGTCATCCCGCGGACGTTCCGACGGAGATCAACCCTGACCG
TTATCAATCTCTGGTAGATATGTTTGAGCAGTCGGTCGCGCGCTACGCCGATCAACCTGCGTTTGTGAAT
ATGGGGGAGGTAATGACCTTCCGCAAGCTGGAAGAACGCAGTCGCGCGTTTGCCGCTTATTTGCAACAAG
GGTTGGGGCTGAAGAAAGGCGATCGCGTTGCGTTGATGATGCCTAATTTATTGCAATATCCGGTGGCGCT
GTTTGGCATTTTGCGTGCCGGGATGATCGTCGTAAACGTTAACCCGTTGTATACCCCGCGTGAGCTTGAG
CATCAGCTTAACGATAGCGGCGCATCGGCGATTGTTATCGTGTCTAACTTTGCTCACACACTGGAAAAAG
TGGTTGATAAAACCGCCGTTCAGCACGTAATTCTGACCCGTATGGGCGATCAGCTATCTACGGCAAAAGG
CACGGTAGTCAATTTCGTTGTTAAATACATCAAGCGTTTGGTGCCGAAATACCATCTGCCAGATGCCATT
TCATTTCGTAGCGCACTGCATAACGGCTACCGGATGCAGTACGTCAAACCCGAACTGGTGCCGGAAGATT
TAGCTTTTCTGCAATACACCGGCGGCACCACTGGTGTGGCGAAAGGCGCGATGCTGACTCACCGCAATAT
GCTGGCGAACCTGGAACAGGTTAACGCGACCTATGGTCCGCTGTTGCATCCGGGCAAAGAGCTGGTGGTG
ACGGCGCTGCCGCTGTATCACATTTTTGCCCTGACCATTAACTGCCTGCTGTTTATCGAACTGGGTGGGC
AGAACCTGCTTATCACTAACCCGCGCGATATTCCAGGGTTGG
