>Addgene plasmid #65609 | PAS535 (TJF078) | addgene partial sequence | sequence record 114915 | T7term 5'-GCTAGTTATTGCTCAGCGG-3'
TAGACGAGTCCATGTGGCTGGCGTTCAAATTTCGCAGCAGCGGTTTCTTTACCAGACTCGAGGGTACCGA
CGTCAGCGATCGCGTGGCCGGCCGATATCCAATTGAGATCTGCCATATGTATATCTCCTTCTTATACTTA
ACTAATATACTAAGATGGGGAATTGTTATCCGCTCACAATTCCCCTATAGTGAGTCGTATTAATTTCGAT
TATGCGGCCGTGTACAATACGATTACTTTCTGTTCGACTTAAGCATTATGCGGCCGCAAGCTTGGATCCT
CATTCATTCAGTGATGATGATGGTGATGAGAAGAACCGGCTTTATTGTCCACTTTGCCGCGCGCTTCGTC
ACGTAATTCTCGTCGCAAAATTTTTCCGACGTTAGATTTCGGTAACTCATCACGAAACTCCACCAGCTTC
GGTACTTTGTAGCCCGTGAGCTGACGGCGGCAAAAGGTCACCAGTGACTCTTCGGTAAGCGATGGATCTT
TTTTCACTACGAAGATTTTCACCGCTTCACCACTGGAGCCGGAAGGTACGCCAACAGCCGCGACTTCCTG
TACGCCAGGATGCTGCATGACGACATCTTCAATCTCGTTGGGATAGACGTTAAAACCGGAAACCAGAATC
ATGTCTTTTTTACGATCGACAATGCGCAGGAACCCTTCTTCATCCATCACCGCGATGTCGCCGGTGTGTA
ACCAGCCATTTTTGATGATCTCATCTGTAGCATCCGGACGCTGCCAGTAACCCAGCATCACCTGCGGTCC
TTTGACACAAAGCTCACCCGGTTGACCCGGTGGTACTTCATTATCATCATCATCCACCAGTTTGGCTTCC
GTCGACGGCACCGGCAAACCGATGCTACCACTATGATAATCAATATCATATGGGTTAACGCTGACCAGCG
GCGCACACTCGGTAAGGCCATAGCCTTCCAGCAGATACTGTCCTGTCAGTTTCACCCAACGCTCTGCCAC
CACTTGCTGCACTGGCATCCCTCCGCCTGCGGAAAGATGCAAACTGGAGAAATCCAGCTG
